Addgene plasmid #194626: pVY-11 mScarletI-tag3
Purpose: fluorescent proteins with cationic peptide tags to promote biomolecular condensate formation in E. coli
Depositing lab: Allie Obermeyer. Depositing organization: Columbia University. Publication: Intracellular phase separation of globular proteins facilitated by short cationic peptides. Yeong V, Wang JW, Horn JM, Obermeyer AC. Nat Commun. 2022 Dec 22;13(1):7882. doi: 10.1038/s41467-022-35529-2. PubMed 36550144.
Backbone
  Vector backbone: pET24a
  Total vector size (bp): 6075
  Vector type: Bacterial Expression
Growth in bacteria
  Bacterial resistance: Kanamycin, 50 μg/mL
  Growth temperature: 37°C
  Growth strain: DH5alpha
  Copy number: High Copy
Gene/Insert
  Gene/Insert name: mScarlet-I-(GGSKKRKKR)3 (alt name: mScarlet-I-tag3)
  Promoter: T7
  Tag / fusion protein: GGSKKRKKRGGSKKRKKRGGSKKRKKR (C terminal on insert); MGHHHHHGGA (N terminal on insert)
  Cloning method: Restriction Enzyme; 5′ cloning site NdeI (not destroyed); 3′ cloning site XhoI (not destroyed)
  Sequencing primers: 5′ T7; 3′ T7-term
Terms and licenses: Academic/Nonprofit Terms; Industry Terms: Not Available to Industry
Depositor comments: Please visit https://www.biorxiv.org/content/10.1101/2021.07.08.450573v1 for bioRxiv preprint.
How to cite: pVY-11 mScarletI-tag3 was a gift from Allie Obermeyer (Addgene plasmid # 194626 ; http://n2t.net/addgene:194626 ; RRID:Addgene_194626)
