[The description below was written by a language model from this plasmid's Addgene catalogue record and pLannotate feature annotations shown in this document.]
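Description:
pVY-11 mScarletI-tag3 is a bacterial expression plasmid of about 6.1 kb built on the pET24a backbone, made to produce a red fluorescent protein carrying a short cationic peptide tag in E. coli. It replicates from a ColE1/pMB1-type origin and is selected with kanamycin through an aminoglycoside phosphotransferase (KanR) gene. The catalogue lists it as high copy, although the annotation also detects the pBR322-derived bom region and a rop gene, which normally moderates copy number. An f1 phage origin is present, and the short tetracycline-resistance, AmpR promoter and other fragmentary hits appear to be backbone remnants rather than functional elements.

The expression cassette follows the standard pET arrangement. A T7 promoter is followed immediately by a lac operator and the T7 gene 10 ribosome binding site, then the insert cloned between NdeI and XhoI, with a T7 terminator downstream. The plasmid-borne lacI gene supplies repressor, so transcription depends on T7 RNA polymerase from the host and is relieved by IPTG or lactose. The open reading frame encodes mScarlet-I, a rapidly maturing monomeric red fluorescent protein. It carries a short N-terminal polyhistidine-containing leader that can serve for affinity purification. At the C terminus are three tandem repeats of a glycine-serine-linked lysine/arginine-rich motif.

According to the record, the positively charged tag is intended to promote biomolecular condensate formation inside E. coli. The construct belongs to work on intracellular phase separation of globular proteins driven by short cationic peptides, with mScarlet-I fluorescence allowing the condensates to be visualised.
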