Features (pLannotate 1.2.2; 18 found; start..end, strand, type, name):
    145..525     +  CDS            YPB1_ECOLX: Protein predicted: Swiss-Prot protein existence level 4. From Escherichia coli.
    597..888     -  CDS            TcR (fragment): tetracycline efflux protein; tet; confers resistance to tetracycline
    903..924     -  protein_bind   CAP binding site: CAP binding activates transcription in the presence of cAMP. E. coli catabolite activator protein
    937..2019    -  CDS            lacI: lac repressor; lacI; The lac repressor binds to the lac operator to inhibit transcription in E. coli. This inhibition can be relieved by adding lactose or isopropyl-β-D-thiogalactopyranoside (IPTG).
   2020..2097    -  promoter       lacI promoter: lacI
   2105..2384    -  CDS            TcR (fragment): tetracycline efflux protein; tet; confers resistance to tetracycline
   2406..2424    +  promoter       T7 promoter: promoter for bacteriophage T7 RNA polymerase
   2425..2449    +  protein_bind   lac operator: The lac repressor binds to the lac operator to inhibit transcription in E. coli. This inhibition can be relieved by adding lactose or isopropyl-β-D-thiogalactopyranoside (IPTG). lac repressor encoded by lacI
   2465..2485    +  RBS            RBS: efficient ribosome binding site from bacteriophage T7 gene 10 (Olins and Rangwala, 1989)
   2527..3216    +  CDS            mScarlet-I: mScarlet-I is a basic (constitutively fluorescent) red fluorescent protein published in 2016, derived from synthetic construct. It is reported to be a rapidly-maturing monomer with moderate acid sensitivity.
   3368..3417    +  CDS            SET1 (fragment): solubility-enhancement tag derived from T7 phage gene 10B
   3425..3472    +  terminator     T7 terminator: transcription terminator for bacteriophage T7 RNA polymerase
   3509..3937    +  rep_origin     f1 ori (sequence partly withheld): f1 bacteriophage origin of replication; arrow indicates direction of (+) strand synthesis
   3990..4047    +  promoter       AmpR promoter (fragment): bla
   4056..4871    -  CDS            KanR: aminoglycoside phosphotransferase; aph(3')-Ia; confers resistance to kanamycin in bacteria or G418 (Geneticin®) in eukaryotes
   4993..5581    +  rep_origin     ori: high-copy-number ColE1/pMB1/pBR322/pUC origin of replication
   5767..5906    -  misc_feature   bom: basis of mobility region from pBR322
   6008..128     -  CDS            rop (across the origin): Rop protein, which maintains plasmids at low copy number; rop
>Addgene plasmid #194626 | pVY-11 mScarletI-tag3 | addgene full sequence | sequence record 382958 | Addgene NGS Result
TCGTGAAGCGATTCACAGATGTCTGCCTGTTCATCCGCGTCCAGCTCGTTGAGTTTCTCCAGAAGCGTTA
ATGTCTGGCTTCTGATAAAGCGGGCCATGTTAAGGGCGGTTTTTTCCTGTTTGGTCACTGATGCCTCCGT
GTAAGGGGGATTTCTGTTCATGGGGGTAATGATACCGATGAAACGAGAGAGGATGCTCACGATACGGGTT
ACTGATGATGAACATGCCCGGTTACTGGAACGTTGTGAGGGTAAACAACTGGCGGTATGGATGCGGCGGG
ACCAGAGAAAAATCACTCAGGGTCAATGCCAGCGCTTCGTTAATACAGATGTAGGTGTTCCACAGGGTAG
CCAGCAGCATCCTGCGATGCAGATCCGGAACATAATGGTGCAGGGCGCTGACTTCCGCGTTTCCAGACTT
TACGAAACACGGAAACCGAAGACCATTCATGTTGTTGCTCAGGTCGCAGACGTTTTGCAGCAGCAGTCGC
TTCACGTTCGCTCGCGTATCGGTGATTCATTCTGCTAACCAGTAAGGCAACCCCGCCAGCCTAGCCGGGT
CCTCAACGACAGGAGCACGATCATGCGCACCCGTGGGGCCGCCATGCCGGCGATAATGGCCTGCTTCTCG
CCGAAACGTTTGGTGGCGGGACCAGTGACGAAGGCTTGAGCGAGGGCGTGCAAGATTCCGAATACCGCAA
GCGACAGGCCGATCATCGTCGCGCTCCAGCGAAAGCGGTCCTCGCCGAAAATGACCCAGAGCGCTGCCGG
CACCTGTCCTACGAGTTGCATGATAAAGAAGACAGTCATAAGTGCGGCGACGATAGTCATGCCCCGCGCC
CACCGGAAGGAGCTGACTGGGTTGAAGGCTCTCAAGGGCATCGGTCGAGATCCCGGTGCCTAATGAGTGA
GCTAACTTACATTAATTGCGTTGCGCTCACTGCCCGCTTTCCAGTCGGGAAACCTGTCGTGCCAGCTGCA
TTAATGAATCGGCCAACGCGCGGGGAGAGGCGGTTTGCGTATTGGGCGCCAGGGTGGTTTTTCTTTTCAC
CAGTGAGACGGGCAACAGCTGATTGCCCTTCACCGCCTGGCCCTGAGAGAGTTGCAGCAAGCGGTCCACG
CTGGTTTGCCCCAGCAGGCGAAAATCCTGTTTGATGGTGGTTAACGGCGGGATATAACATGAGCTGTCTT
CGGTATCGTCGTATCCCACTACCGAGATATCCGCACCAACGCGCAGCCCGGACTCGGTAATGGCGCGCAT
TGCGCCCAGCGCCATCTGATCGTTGGCAACCAGCATCGCAGTGGGAACGATGCCCTCATTCAGCATTTGC
ATGGTTTGTTGAAAACCGGACATGGCACTCCAGTCGCCTTCCCGTTCCGCTATCGGCTGAATTTGATTGC
GAGTGAGATATTTATGCCAGCCAGCCAGACGCAGACGCGCCGAGACAGAACTTAATGGGCCCGCTAACAG
CGCGATTTGCTGGTGACCCAATGCGACCAGATGCTCCACGCCCAGTCGCGTACCGTCTTCATGGGAGAAA
ATAATACTGTTGATGGGTGTCTGGTCAGAGACATCAAGAAATAACGCCGGAACATTAGTGCAGGCAGCTT
CCACAGCAATGGCATCCTGGTCATCCAGCGGATAGTTAATGATCAGCCCACTGACGCGTTGCGCGAGAAG
ATTGTGCACCGCCGCTTTACAGGCTTCGACGCCGCTTCGTTCTACCATCGACACCACCACGCTGGCACCC
AGTTGATCGGCGCGAGATTTAATCGCCGCGACAATTTGCGACGGCGCGTGCAGGGCCAGACTGGAGGTGG
CAACGCCAATCAGCAACGACTGTTTGCCCGCCAGTTGTTGTGCCACGCGGTTGGGAATGTAATTCAGCTC
CGCCATCGCCGCTTCCACTTTTTCCCGCGTTTTCGCAGAAACGTGGCTGGCCTGGTTCACCACGCGGGAA
ACGGTCTGATAAGAGACACCGGCATACTCTGCGACATCGTATAACGTTACTGGTTTCACATTCACCACCC
TGAATTGACTCTCTTCCGGGCGCTATCATGCCATACCGCGAAAGGTTTTGCGCCATTCGATGGTGTCCGG
GATCTCGACGCTCTCCCTTATGCGACTCCTGCATTAGGAAGCAGCCCAGTAGTAGGTTGAGGCCGTTGAG
CACCGCCGCCGCAAGGAATGGTGCATGCAAGGAGATGGCGCCCAACAGTCCCCCGGCCACGGGGCCTGCC
ACCATACCCACGCCGAAACAAGCGCTCATGAGCCCGAAGTGGCGAGCCCGATCTTCCCCATCGGTGATGT
CGGCGATATAGGCGCCAGCAACCGCACCTGTGGCGCCGGTGATGCCGGCCACGATGCGTCCGGCGTAGAG
GATCGAGATCTCGATCCCGCGAAATTAATACGACTCACTATAGGGGAATTGTGAGCGGATAACAATTCCC
CTCTAGAAATAATTTTGTTTAACTTTAAGAAGGAGGAGTACATATGGGTCATCACCACCACCATCACGGT
GGCGCTAGTAAAGGAGAAGCTGTGATTAAAGAGTTCATGCGCTTCAAAGTTCACATGGAGGGTTCTATGA
ACGGTCACGAGTTCGAGATCGAAGGCGAAGGCGAGGGCCGTCCGTATGAAGGCACCCAGACCGCCAAACT
GAAAGTGACTAAAGGCGGCCCGCTGCCTTTTTCCTGGGACATCCTGAGCCCGCAATTTATGTACGGTTCT
AGGGCGTTCATCAAACACCCAGCGGATATCCCGGACTATTATAAGCAGTCTTTTCCGGAAGGTTTCAAGT
GGGAACGCGTAATGAATTTTGAAGATGGTGGTGCCGTGACCGTCACTCAGGACACCTCCCTGGAGGATGG
CACCCTGATCTATAAAGTTAAACTGCGTGGTACTAATTTTCCACCTGATGGCCCGGTGATGCAGAAAAAG
ACGATGGGTTGGGAGGCGTCTACCGAACGCTTGTATCCGGAAGATGGTGTGCTGAAAGGCGACATTAAAA
TGGCCCTGCGCCTGAAAGATGGCGGCCGCTATCTGGCTGACTTCAAAACCACGTACAAAGCCAAGAAACC
TGTGCAGATGCCTGGCGCGTACAATGTGGACCGCAAACTGGACATCACCTCTCATAATGAAGATTATACG
GTGGTAGAGCAATATGAGCGCTCCGAGGGTCGTCATTCTACCGGTGGCATGGATGAACTATACAAAGGAG
GAAGCAAGAAACGCAAGAAGCGTGGCGGTAGCAAAAAGCGTAAGAAGCGTGGAGGTTCAAAGAAACGTAA
AAAGCGATAATAAACTTAATTAAGGATCCGAATTCGAGCTCCGTCGACAAGCTTGCGGCCGCACTCGAGC
AGATCCGGCTGCTAACAAAGCCCGAAAGGAAGCTGAGTTGGCTGCTGCCACCGCTGAGCAATAACTAGCA
TAACCCCTTGGGGCCTCTAAACGGGTCTTGAGGGGTTTTTTGCTGAAAGGAGGAACTATATCCGGATTGG
CGAATGGG
[124 nt withheld, positions 3509-3632]
C
[91 nt withheld, positions 3634-3724]
A
[49 nt withheld, positions 3726-3774]
CCTTTGACGTTGGAGTCCACGTTCTTT
[37 nt withheld, positions 3802-3838]
ACCCTATCTCGGTCTATTCTTTTGATTTATAAGGGATTTTGCCGATTTCGGCCTATTGGTTAAAAAATGA
GCTGATTTAACAAAAATTTAACGCGAATTTTAACAAAATATTAACGCTTACAATTTAGGTGGCACTTTTC
GGGGAAATGTGCGCGGAACCCCTATTTGTTTATTTTTCTAAATACATTCAAATATGTATCCGCTCATGAA
TTAATTCTTAGAAAAACTCATCGAGCATCAAATGAAACTGCAATTTATTCATATCAGGATTATCAATACC
ATATTTTTGAAAAAGCCGTTTCTGTAATGAAGGAGAAAACTCACCGAGGCAGTTCCATAGGATGGCAAGA
TCCTGGTATCGGTCTGCGATTCCGACTCGTCCAACATCAATACAACCTATTAATTTCCCCTCGTCAAAAA
TAAGGTTATCAAGTGAGAAATCACCATGAGTGACGACTGAATCCGGTGAGAATGGCAAAAGTTTATGCAT
TTCTTTCCAGACTTGTTCAACAGGCCAGCCATTACGCTCGTCATCAAAATCACTCGCATCAACCAAACCG
TTATTCATTCGTGATTGCGCCTGAGCGAGACGAAATACGCGATCGCTGTTAAAAGGACAATTACAAACAG
GAATCGAATGCAACCGGCGCAGGAACACTGCCAGCGCATCAACAATATTTTCACCTGAATCAGGATATTC
TTCTAATACCTGGAATGCTGTTTTCCCGGGGATCGCAGTGGTGAGTAACCATGCATCATCAGGAGTACGG
ATAAAATGCTTGATGGTCGGAAGAGGCATAAATTCCGTCAGCCAGTTTAGTCTGACCATCTCATCTGTAA
CATCATTGGCAACGCTACCTTTGCCATGTTTCAGAAACAACTCTGGCGCATCGGGCTTCCCATACAATCG
ATAGATTGTCGCACCTGATTGCCCGACATTATCGCGAGCCCATTTATACCCATATAAATCAGCATCCATG
TTGGAATTTAATCGCGGCCTAGAGCAAGACGTTTCCCGTTGAATATGGCTCATAACACCCCTTGTATTAC
TGTTTATGTAAGCAGACAGTTTTATTGTTCATGACCAAAATCCCTTAACGTGAGTTTTCGTTCCACTGAG
CGTCAGACCCCGTAGAAAAGATCAAAGGATCTTCTTGAGATCCTTTTTTTCTGCGCGTAATCTGCTGCTT
GCAAACAAAAAAACCACCGCTACCAGCGGTGGTTTGTTTGCCGGATCAAGAGCTACCAACTCTTTTTCCG
AAGGTAACTGGCTTCAGCAGAGCGCAGATACCAAATACTGTCCTTCTAGTGTAGCCGTAGTTAGGCCACC
ACTTCAAGAACTCTGTAGCACCGCCTACATACCTCGCTCTGCTAATCCTGTTACCAGTGGCTGCTGCCAG
TGGCGATAAGTCGTGTCTTACCGGGTTGGACTCAAGACGATAGTTACCGGATAAGGCGCAGCGGTCGGGC
TGAACGGGGGGTTCGTGCACACAGCCCAGCTTGGAGCGAACGACCTACACCGAACTGAGATACCTACAGC
GTGAGCTATGAGAAAGCGCCACGCTTCCCGAAGGGAGAAAGGCGGACAGGTATCCGGTAAGCGGCAGGGT
CGGAACAGGAGAGCGCACGAGGGAGCTTCCAGGGGGAAACGCCTGGTATCTTTATAGTCCTGTCGGGTTT
CGCCACCTCTGACTTGAGCGTCGATTTTTGTGATGCTCGTCAGGGGGGCGGAGCCTATGGAAAAACGCCA
GCAACGCGGCCTTTTTACGGTTCCTGGCCTTTTGCTGGCCTTTTGCTCACATGTTCTTTCCTGCGTTATC
CCCTGATTCTGTGGATAACCGTATTACCGCCTTTGAGTGAGCTGATACCGCTCGCCGCAGCCGAACGACC
GAGCGCAGCGAGTCAGTGAGCGAGGAAGCGGAAGAGCGCCTGATGCGGTATTTTCTCCTTACGCATCTGT
GCGGTATTTCACACCGCAATGGTGCACTCTCAGTACAATCTGCTCTGATGCCGCATAGTTAAGCCAGTAT
ACACTCCGCTATCGCTACGTGACTGGGTCATGGCTGCGCCCCGACACCCGCCAACACCCGCTGACGCGCC
CTGACGGGCTTGTCTGCTCCCGGCATCCGCTTACAGACAAGCTGTGACCGTCTCCGGGAGCTGCATGTGT
CAGAGGTTTTCACCGTCATCACCGAAACGCGCGAGGCAGCTGCGGTAAAGCTCATCAGCGTGG
